Addgene plasmid #148503: pCIneo-lambdaN-HsNot1iso1_1318-1605-HA-MBP_AD
Purpose: Mammalian Expression of HsNot1iso1_1318-1605
Depositing lab: Elisa Izaurralde. Depositing organization: Max Planck Institute for Developmental Biology. Publication: A DDX6-CNOT1 complex and W-binding pockets in CNOT9 reveal direct links between miRNA target recognition and silencing. Chen Y, Boland A, Kuzuoglu-Ozturk D, Bawankar P, Loh B, Chang CT, Weichenrieder O, Izaurralde E. Mol Cell. 2014 Jun 5;54(5):737-50. doi: 10.1016/j.molcel.2014.03.034. Epub 2014 Apr 24. PubMed 24768540.
Backbone
  Vector backbone: pCI-neo
  Vector type: Mammalian Expression
Growth in bacteria
  Bacterial resistance: Ampicillin, 100 μg/mL
  Growth temperature: 37°C
  Growth strain: DH5alpha
  Copy number: High Copy
Gene/Insert
  Gene/Insert name: HsNot1iso1_1318-1605
  Species: H. sapiens (human)
  Entrez Gene: CNOT1 (a.k.a. AD-005, CDC39, HPE12, NOT1, NOT1H, VIBOS)
  Cloning method: Unknown
Terms and licenses: Academic/Nonprofit Terms; Industry Terms: Not Available to Industry
Depositor comments: Plasmids from this collection were made available to the research community and donated after the lab closed. Please note that the sequence provided by the depositing laboratory may be theoretical/predicted or based on Sanger sequencing results. There may be discrepancies between sequencing results obtained by Addgene and the depositor sequence. If an Addgene verified sequence is not available, please contact before placing your order to request that our lab fully sequence the plasmid.
How to cite: pCIneo-lambdaN-HsNot1iso1_1318-1605-HA-MBP_AD was a gift from Elisa Izaurralde (Addgene plasmid # 148503 ; http://n2t.net/addgene:148503 ; RRID:Addgene_148503)
