[The description below was written by a language model from this plasmid's Addgene catalogue record and pLannotate feature annotations shown in this document.]
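Description:
pCIneo-lambdaN-HsNot1iso1_1318-1605-HA-MBP_AD is a 7.5 kb mammalian expression plasmid built on the pCI-neo backbone. It is propagated in E. coli at high copy from a ColE1/pUC-type origin under ampicillin selection (β-lactamase with its own promoter), and it also carries an f1 origin for single-stranded DNA production. For mammalian cells, a separate SV40 enhancer/early promoter drives the neo (nptII) gene, followed by a synthetic poly(A) signal. This cassette allows G418 selection of stable transfectants.

The expression cassette uses the human CMV immediate-early enhancer and promoter followed by the chimeric β-globin/immunoglobulin intron, which generally improves mRNA processing and expression. It is terminated by an SV40 polyadenylation signal. A T7 promoter sits just upstream of the open reading frame, and a T3 promoter fragment lies downstream. The encoded protein is a fusion. It begins with a short fragment of bacteriophage lambda N protein, the peptide that binds boxB RNA hairpins. This is followed by residues 1318–1605 of human CNOT1 isoform 1, the scaffold subunit of the CCR4-NOT deadenylase complex. A cytosolic (signal-sequence-free) E. coli maltose-binding protein lies at the C-terminus. The plasmid name also indicates an HA epitope between CNOT1 and MBP. It is not annotated in the feature table, although a short unannotated gap exists at that position.

The lambda N tag suggests use in tethering assays, where the CNOT1 fragment is recruited to a boxB-containing reporter mRNA to test its effect on translation or mRNA stability. The HA and MBP moieties would serve detection or pulldown. The record states only mammalian expression as the purpose, in the context of work on CNOT1 and miRNA-mediated silencing. The depositor sequence may be theoretical rather than verified.
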