Features (pLannotate 1.2.2; 21 found; start..end, strand, type, name):
    140..517     +  enhancer       CMV enhancer: human cytomegalovirus immediate early enhancer
    518..729     +  promoter       CMV promoter: human cytomegalovirus (CMV) immediate early promoter
    890..1022    +  intron         chimeric intron: chimera between introns from human β-globin and immunoglobulin heavy chain genes
   1067..1085    +  promoter       T7 promoter: promoter for bacteriophage T7 RNA polymerase
   1095..1169    +  CDS            N (fragment): REGN_LAMBD - Experimental evidence at protein level: Swiss-Prot protein existence level 1. Plays a role as a transcriptional antitermination factor that allows the virus to initiate its lytic phase. Activates expression of the delayed viral early genes by modifying host RNA polymerase (RNAP) into a form that is resistant to termination signals. This antitermination function requires the host NusA protein which serves to stabilize the interaction between antitermination protein N and host RNA polymerase. From Escherichia phage lambda (Bacteriophage lambda).
   1167..2063    +  CDS            CNOT1 (fragment): CNOT1_HUMAN - Also known as CDC39, KIAA1007, NOT1. Experimental evidence at protein level: Swiss-Prot protein existence level 1. Scaffolding component of the CCR4-NOT complex which is one of the major cellular mRNA deadenylases and is linked to various cellular processes including bulk mRNA degradation, miRNA-mediated repression, translational repression during translational initiation and general transcription regulation. Additional complex functions may be a consequence of its influence on mRNA expression. Its scaffolding function implies its interaction with the catalytic complex module and
   2079..3169    +  CDS            MBP (fragment): maltose binding protein from E. coli; malE (mutated); This version of the gene does not encode a signal sequence, so MBP will remain in the cytosol.
   3185..3202    -  promoter       T3 promoter (fragment): promoter for bacteriophage T3 RNA polymerase
   3220..3341    -  polyA_signal   SV40 poly(A) signal: SV40 polyadenylation signal
   3364..3432    -  CDS            large T antigen (fragment): large T antigen from SV40 (simian virus 40)
   3456..3523    +  CDS            lacZα (fragment): LacZα fragment of β-galactosidase; lacZ fragment
   3527..3955    +  rep_origin     f1 ori (sequence partly withheld): f1 bacteriophage origin of replication; arrow indicates direction of (+) strand synthesis
   3983..4034    -  misc_feature   bom (fragment): basis of mobility region from pBR322
   4099..4456    +  promoter       SV40 promoter: SV40 enhancer and early promoter
   4507..5298    +  CDS            neo: KKA2_KLEPN - Also known as kan, nptII. Experimental evidence at protein level: Swiss-Prot protein existence level 1. Resistance to kanamycin, neomycin, paromomycin, ribostamycin, butirosin and gentamicin B. From Klebsiella pneumoniae.
   5365..5413    +  polyA_signal   poly(A) signal: synthetic polyadenylation signal
   5433..5487    -  misc_feature   bom (fragment): basis of mobility region from pBR322
   5589..5624    -  CDS            rop (fragment): Rop protein, which maintains plasmids at low copy number; rop
   5719..5823    +  promoter       AmpR promoter: bla
   5824..6684    +  CDS            AmpR: β-lactamase; bla; confers resistance to ampicillin, carbenicillin, and related antibiotics
   6855..7443    +  rep_origin     ori: high-copy-number ColE1/pMB1/pBR322/pUC origin of replication
>Addgene plasmid #148503 | pCIneo-lambdaN-HsNot1iso1_1318-1605-HA-MBP_AD | depositor full sequence | sequence record 290951 | Full Sequence
TCAATATTGGCCATTAGCCATATTATTCATTGGTTATATAGCATAAATCAATATTGGCTATTGGCCATTG
CATACGTTGTATCTATATCATAATATGTACATTTATATTGGCTCATGTCCAATATGACCGCCATGTTGGC
ATTGATTATTGACTAGTTATTAATAGTAATCAATTACGGGGTCATTAGTTCATAGCCCATATATGGAGTT
CCGCGTTACATAACTTACGGTAAATGGCCCGCCTGGCTGACCGCCCAACGACCCCCGCCCATTGACGTCA
ATAATGACGTATGTTCCCATAGTAACGCCAATAGGGACTTTCCATTGACGTCAATGGGTGGAGTATTTAC
GGTAAACTGCCCACTTGGCAGTACATCAAGTGTATCATATGCCAAGTCCGCCCCCTATTGACGTCAATGA
CGGTAAATGGCCCGCCTGGCATTATGCCCAGTACATGACCTTACGGGACTTTCCTACTTGGCAGTACATC
TACGTATTAGTCATCGCTATTACCATGGTGATGCGGTTTTGGCAGTACACCAATGGGCGTGGATAGCGGT
TTGACTCACGGGGATTTCCAAGTCTCCACCCCATTGACGTCAATGGGAGTTTGTTTTGGCACCAAAATCA
ACGGGACTTTCCAAAATGTCGTAACAACTGCGATCGCCCGCCCCGTTGACGCAAATGGGCGGTAGGCGTG
TACGGTGGGAGGTCTATATAAGCAGAGCTCGTTTAGTGAACCGTCAGATCACTAGAAGCTTTATTGCGGT
AGTTTATCACAGTTAAATTGCTAACGCAGTCAGTGCTTCTGACACAACAGTCTCGAACTTAAGCTGCAGT
GACTCTCTTAAGGTAGCCTTGCAGAAGTTGGTCGTGAGGCACTGGGCAGGTAAGTATCAAGGTTACAAGA
CAGGTTTAAGGAGACCAATAGAAACTGGGCTTGTCGAGACAGAGAAGACTCTTGCGTTTCTGATAGGCAC
CTATTGGTCTTACTGACATCCACTTTGCCTTTCTCTCCACAGGTGTCCACTCCCAGTTCAATTACAGCTC
TTAAGGCTAGAGTACTTAATACGACTCACTATAGGCTAGCCACCATGGACGCACAAACACGACGACGTGA
GCGTCGCGCTGAGAAACAAGCTCAATGGAAAGCTGCAAACCCACCGCTCGAGGCTCCAAAGAAAGATGTC
AAGCAGCCAGAAGAACTCCCTCCCATCACAACCACAACAACTTCTACTACACCAGCTACCAACACCACTT
GTACAGCCACGGTTCCACCACAGCCACAGTACAGCTACCACGACATCAATGTCTATTCCCTTGCGGGCTT
GGCACCACACATTACTCTAAATCCAACAATTCCCTTGTTTCAGGCCCATCCACAGTTGAAGCAGTGTGTG
CGTCAGGCAATTGAACGGGCTGTCCAGGAGCTGGTCCATCCTGTGGTGGATCGATCAATTAAGATTGCCA
TGACTACTTGTGAGCAAATAGTCAGGAAGGATTTTGCCCTGGATTCGGAGGAATCTCGAATGCGAATAGC
AGCTCATCACATGATGCGTAACTTGACAGCTGGAATGGCTATGATTACATGCAGGGAACCTTTGCTCATG
AGCATATCTACCAACTTAAAAAACAGTTTTGCCTCAGCCCTTCGTACTGCTTCCCCACAACAAAGAGAAA
TGATGGATCAGGCAGCTGCTCAATTAGCTCAGGACAATTGTGAGTTGGCTTGCTGTTTTATTCAGAAGAC
TGCAGTAGAAAAAGCAGGCCCTGAGATGGACAAGAGATTAGCAACTGAATTTGAGCTGAGAAAACATGCT
AGGCAAGAAGGACGCAGATACTGTGATCCTGTTGTTTTAACATATCAAGCTGAACGGATGCCAGAGCAAA
TCAGGCTGAAAGTTGGTGGTGTGGACCCAAAGCAGTTGGCTGTTTACGAAGAGTTTGCACGCAATGTTCC
TGGCTTCTTACCTACAAATGACTTAAGTCAGCCCACGGGATTTTTAGCCCAGCCCATGAAGCAAGCTTGG
GCAACAGCGAATTCAATGGCTTACCCATACGATGTTCCAGATTACGCTATGAAAATCGAAGAAGGTAAAC
TGGTAATCTGGATTAACGGCGATAAAGGCTATAACGGTCTCGCTGAAGTCGGTAAGAAATTCGAGAAAGA
TACCGGAATTAAAGTCACCGTTGAGCATCCGGATAAACTGGAAGAGAAATTCCCGCAGGTTGCGGCAACT
GGCGATGGCCCTGACATTATCTTCTGGGCACACGACCGCTTTGGTGGCTACGCTCAATCTGGCCTGTTGG
CTGAAATCACCCCGGACAAAGCGTTCCAGGACAAGCTGTATCCGTTTACCTGGGATGCCGTACGTTACAA
CGGCAAGCTGATTGCTTACCCGATCGCTGTTGAAGCGTTATCGCTGATTTATAACAAAGATCTGCTGCCG
AACCCGCCAAAAACCTGGGAAGAGATCCCGGCGCTGGATAAAGAACTGAAAGCGAAAGGTAAGAGCGCGC
TGATGTTCAACCTGCAAGAACCGTACTTCACCTGGCCGCTGATTGCTGCTGACGGGGGTTATGCGTTCAA
GTATGAAAACGGCAAGTACGACATTAAAGACGTGGGCGTGGATAACGCTGGCGCGAAAGCGGGTCTGACC
TTCCTGGTTGACCTGATTAAAAGCAAACACATGAATGCAGACACCGATTACTCCATCGCAGAAGCTGCCT
TTAATAAAGGCGAAACAGCGATGACCATCAACGGCCCGTGGGCATGGTCCAACATCGACACCAGCAAAGT
GAATTATGGTGTAACGGTACTGCCGACCTTCAAGGGTCAACCATCCAAACCGTTCGTTGGCGTGCTGAGC
GCAGGTATTAACGCCGCCAGTCCGAACAAAGAGCTGGCGAAAGAGTTCCTCGAAAACTATCTGCTGACTG
ATGAAGGTCTGGAAGCGGTTAATAAAGACAAACCGCTGGGTGCCGTAGCGCTGAAGTCTTACGAGGAAGA
GTTGGCGAAAGATCCACGTATTGCCGCCACCATGGAAAACGCCCAGAAAGGTGAAATCATGCCGAACATC
CCGCAGATGTCCGCTTTCTGGTATGCCGTGCGTACTGCGGTGATCAACGCCGCCAGCGGTCGTCAGACTG
TCGATGAAGCCCTGAAAGATTAGGCGGCCGCTTCCCTTTAGTGAGGGTTAATGCTTCGAGCAGACATGAT
AAGATACATTGATGAGTTTGGACAAACCACAACTAGAATGCAGTGAAAAAAATGCTTTATTTGTGAAATT
TGTGATGCTATTGCTTTATTTGTAACCATTATAAGCTGCAATAAACAAGTTAACAACAACAATTGCATTC
ATTTTATGTTTCAGGTTCAGGGGGAGATGTGGGAGGTTTTTTAAAGCAAGTAAAACCTCTACAAATGTGG
TAAAATCCGATAAGGATCGATCCGGGCTGGCGTAATAGCGAAGAGGCCCGCACCGATCGCCCTTCCCAAC
AGTTGCGCAGCCTGAATGGCGAATGG
[124 nt withheld, positions 3527-3650]
C
[91 nt withheld, positions 3652-3742]
A
[49 nt withheld, positions 3744-3792]
CCTTTGACGTTGGAGTCCACGTTCTTT
[37 nt withheld, positions 3820-3856]
ACCCTATCTCGGTCTATTCTTTTGATTTATAAGGGATTTTGCCGATTTCGGCCTATTGGTTAAAAAATGA
GCTGATTTAACAAAAATTTAACGCGAATTTTAACAAAATATTAACGCTTACAATTTCCTGATGCGGTATT
TTCTCCTTACGCATCTGTGCGGTATTTCACACCGCATACGCGGATCTGCGCAGCACCATGGCCTGAAATA
ACCTCTGAAAGAGGAACTTGGTTAGGTACCTTCTGAGGCGGAAAGAACCAGCTGTGGAATGTGTGTCAGT
TAGGGTGTGGAAAGTCCCCAGGCTCCCCAGCAGGCAGAAGTATGCAAAGCATGCATCTCAATTAGTCAGC
AACCAGGTGTGGAAAGTCCCCAGGCTCCCCAGCAGGCAGAAGTATGCAAAGCATGCATCTCAATTAGTCA
GCAACCATAGTCCCGCCCCTAACTCCGCCCATCCCGCCCCTAACTCCGCCCAGTTCCGCCCATTCTCCGC
CCCATGGCTGACTAATTTTTTTTATTTATGCAGAGGCCGAGGCCGCCTCGGCCTCTGAGCTATTCCAGAA
GTAGTGAGGAGGCTTTTTTGGAGGCCTAGGCTTTTGCAAAAAGCTTGATTCTTCTGACACAACAGTCTCG
AACTTAAGGCTAGAGCCACCATGATTGAACAAGATGGATTGCACGCAGGTTCTCCGGCCGCTTGGGTGGA
GAGGCTATTCGGCTATGACTGGGCACAACAGACAATCGGCTGCTCTGATGCCGCCGTGTTCCGGCTGTCA
GCGCAGGGGCGCCCGGTTCTTTTTGTCAAGACCGACCTGTCCGGTGCCCTGAATGAACTGCAGGACGAGG
CAGCGCGGCTATCGTGGCTGGCCACGACGGGCGTTCCTTGCGCAGCTGTGCTCGACGTTGTCACTGAAGC
GGGAAGGGACTGGCTGCTATTGGGCGAAGTGCCGGGGCAGGATCTCCTGTCATCTCACCTTGCTCCTGCC
GAGAAAGTATCCATCATGGCTGATGCAATGCGGCGGCTGCATACGCTTGATCCGGCTACCTGCCCATTCG
ACCACCAAGCGAAACATCGCATCGAGCGAGCACGTACTCGGATGGAAGCCGGTCTTGTCGATCAGGATGA
TCTGGACGAAGAGCATCAGGGGCTCGCGCCAGCCGAACTGTTCGCCAGGCTCAAGGCGCGCATGCCCGAC
GGCGAGGATCTCGTCGTGACCCATGGCGATGCCTGCTTGCCGAATATCATGGTGGAAAATGGCCGCTTTT
CTGGATTCATCGACTGTGGCCGGCTGGGTGTGGCGGACCGCTATCAGGACATAGCGTTGGCTACCCGTGA
TATTGCTGAAGAGCTTGGCGGCGAATGGGCTGACCGCTTCCTCGTGCTTTACGGTATCGCCGCTCCCGAT
TCGCAGCGCATCGCCTTCTATCGCCTTCTTGACGAGTTCTTCTGAGCGGGACTCTGGGGTTCGAAATGAC
CGACCAAGCGACGCCCAACCTGCCATCACGATGGCCGCAATAAAATATCTTTATTTTCATTACATCTGTG
TGTTGGTTTTTTGTGTGAATCGATAGCGATAAGGATCCGCGTATGGTGCACTCTCAGTACAATCTGCTCT
GATGCCGCATAGTTAAGCCAGCCCCGACACCCGCCAACACCCGCTGACGCGCCCTGACGGGCTTGTCTGC
TCCCGGCATCCGCTTACAGACAAGCTGTGACCGTCTCCGGGAGCTGCATGTGTCAGAGGTTTTCACCGTC
ATCACCGAAACGCGCGAGACGAAAGGGCCTCGTGATACGCCTATTTTTATAGGTTAATGTCATGATAATA
ATGGTTTCTTAGACGTCAGGTGGCACTTTTCGGGGAAATGTGCGCGGAACCCCTATTTGTTTATTTTTCT
AAATACATTCAAATATGTATCCGCTCATGAGACAATAACCCTGATAAATGCTTCAATAATATTGAAAAAG
GAAGAGTATGAGTATTCAACATTTCCGTGTCGCCCTTATTCCCTTTTTTGCGGCATTTTGCCTTCCTGTT
TTTGCTCACCCAGAAACGCTGGTGAAAGTAAAAGATGCTGAAGATCAGTTGGGTGCACGAGTGGGTTACA
TCGAACTGGATCTCAACAGCGGTAAGATCCTTGAGAGTTTTCGCCCCGAAGAACGTTTTCCAATGATGAG
CACTTTTAAAGTTCTGCTATGTGGCGCGGTATTATCCCGTATTGACGCCGGGCAAGAGCAACTCGGTCGC
CGCATACACTATTCTCAGAATGACTTGGTTGAGTACTCACCAGTCACAGAAAAGCATCTTACGGATGGCA
TGACAGTAAGAGAATTATGCAGTGCTGCCATAACCATGAGTGATAACACTGCGGCCAACTTACTTCTGAC
AACGATCGGAGGACCGAAGGAGCTAACCGCTTTTTTGCACAACATGGGGGATCATGTAACTCGCCTTGAT
CGTTGGGAACCGGAGCTGAATGAAGCCATACCAAACGACGAGCGTGACACCACGATGCCTGTAGCAATGG
CAACAACGTTGCGCAAACTATTAACTGGCGAACTACTTACTCTAGCTTCCCGGCAACAATTAATAGACTG
GATGGAGGCGGATAAAGTTGCAGGACCACTTCTGCGCTCGGCCCTTCCGGCTGGCTGGTTTATTGCTGAT
AAATCTGGAGCCGGTGAGCGTGGGTCTCGCGGTATCATTGCAGCACTGGGGCCAGATGGTAAGCCCTCCC
GTATCGTAGTTATCTACACGACGGGGAGTCAGGCAACTATGGATGAACGAAATAGACAGATCGCTGAGAT
AGGTGCCTCACTGATTAAGCATTGGTAACTGTCAGACCAAGTTTACTCATATATACTTTAGATTGATTTA
AAACTTCATTTTTAATTTAAAAGGATCTAGGTGAAGATCCTTTTTGATAATCTCATGACCAAAATCCCTT
AACGTGAGTTTTCGTTCCACTGAGCGTCAGACCCCGTAGAAAAGATCAAAGGATCTTCTTGAGATCCTTT
TTTTCTGCGCGTAATCTGCTGCTTGCAAACAAAAAAACCACCGCTACCAGCGGTGGTTTGTTTGCCGGAT
CAAGAGCTACCAACTCTTTTTCCGAAGGTAACTGGCTTCAGCAGAGCGCAGATACCAAATACTGTTCTTC
TAGTGTAGCCGTAGTTAGGCCACCACTTCAAGAACTCTGTAGCACCGCCTACATACCTCGCTCTGCTAAT
CCTGTTACCAGTGGCTGCTGCCAGTGGCGATAAGTCGTGTCTTACCGGGTTGGACTCAAGACGATAGTTA
CCGGATAAGGCGCAGCGGTCGGGCTGAACGGGGGGTTCGTGCACACAGCCCAGCTTGGAGCGAACGACCT
ACACCGAACTGAGATACCTACAGCGTGAGCTATGAGAAAGCGCCACGCTTCCCGAAGGGAGAAAGGCGGA
CAGGTATCCGGTAAGCGGCAGGGTCGGAACAGGAGAGCGCACGAGGGAGCTTCCAGGGGGAAACGCCTGG
TATCTTTATAGTCCTGTCGGGTTTCGCCACCTCTGACTTGAGCGTCGATTTTTGTGATGCTCGTCAGGGG
GGCGGAGCCTATGGAAAAACGCCAGCAACGCGGCCTTTTTACGGTTCCTGGCCTTTTGCTGGCCTTTTGC
TCACATGGCTCGACAGATCT
